Addgene plasmid #61526: CF-AIP
Purpose: Expression of human FK506 binding protein 1A (FKBP1A) tagged with ECFP and AIP
Depositing lab: Takanari Inoue. Depositing organization: Johns Hopkins University and School of Medicine. Publication: Compartmentalized AMPK signaling illuminated by genetically encoded molecular sensors and actuators. Miyamoto T, Rho E, Sample V, Akano H, Magari M, Ueno T, Gorshkov K, Chen M, Tokumitsu H, Zhang J, Inoue T. Cell Rep. 2015 Apr 28;11(4):657-70. doi: 10.1016/j.celrep.2015.03.057. Epub 2015 Apr 16. PubMed 25892241.
Backbone
  Vector backbone: C1
  Vector type: Mammalian Expression
Growth in bacteria
  Bacterial resistance: Kanamycin, 50 μg/mL
  Growth temperature: 37°C
  Growth strain: DH5alpha
  Copy number: Unknown
Gene/Insert
  Gene/Insert name: FK506 binding protein 1A
  Species: H. sapiens (human)
  Entrez Gene: FKBP1A (a.k.a. FKBP-12, FKBP-1A, FKBP1, FKBP12, PKC12, PKCI2, PPIASE)
  Promoter: CMV
  Tag / fusion protein: ECFP (N terminal on insert); AIP (C terminal on insert)
  Cloning method: Unknown
  Sequencing primers: 5′ CMV Forward; 3′ SV40 poly A Reverse
Terms and licenses: Academic/Nonprofit Terms; Industry Terms: Not Available to Industry
How to cite: CF-AIP was a gift from Takanari Inoue (Addgene plasmid # 61526 ; http://n2t.net/addgene:61526 ; RRID:Addgene_61526)
