[The description below was written by a language model from this plasmid's Addgene catalogue record.]
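Description:
CF-AIP is a mammalian expression plasmid built on a C1-type backbone, the layout in which a fluorescent protein sits upstream of the cloning site so that the inserted coding sequence is fused to its C terminus. It is propagated in standard E. coli cloning strains under kanamycin selection. The record gives no copy number, origin of replication or cloning method, and no feature table is available, so details of the backbone beyond these fields are not documented here. The listed sequencing primers point to a CMV promoter at the 5′ end of the expression cassette and an SV40 polyadenylation signal at the 3′ end.

The payload is human FK506 binding protein 1A (FKBP1A, also known as FKBP12), expressed from the CMV promoter as a three-part fusion: ECFP at the N terminus, FKBP in the middle, and AIP at the C terminus, which explains the "CF" (cyan fluorescent protein–FKBP) in the name. ECFP allows the fusion's expression and subcellular position to be followed by fluorescence microscopy. FKBP is widely used as one half of a chemically inducible dimerization pair, binding an FRB-tagged partner when rapamycin or an analogue is added, so that an attached cargo can be recruited rapidly to a chosen cellular location. The record does not define AIP. The associated work concerns genetically encoded sensors and actuators for compartmentalized AMPK signaling, so it is likely an AMPK inhibitory peptide serving as the recruitable cargo, although this reading is an inference. On that basis, the construct would be used to perturb AMPK activity at specific subcellular sites in live mammalian cells.
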