>Addgene plasmid #61526 | CF-AIP | depositor partial sequence | sequence record 100268 | Author's partial sequence
GCCACCATGGTGAGCAAGGGCGAGGAGCTGTTCACCGGGGTGGTGCCCATCCTGGTCGAGCTGGACGGCG
ACGTAAACGGCCACAAGTTCAGCGTGTCCGGCGAGGGCGAGGGCGATGCCACCTACGGCAAGCTGACCCT
GAAGTTCATCTGCACCACCGGCAAGCTGCCCGTGCCCTGGCCCACCCTCGTGACCACCCTGACCTGGGGC
GTGCAGTGCTTCAGCCGCTACCCCGACCACATGAAGCAGCACGACTTCTTCAAGTCCGCCATGCCCGAAG
GCTACGTCCAGGAGCGCACCATCTTCTTCAAGGACGACGGCAACTACAAGACCCGCGCCGAGGTGAAGTT
CGAGGGCGACACCCTGGTGAACCGCATCGAGCTGAAGGGCATCGACTTCAAGGAGGACGGCAACATCCTG
GGGCACAAGCTGGAGTACAACTACATCAGCCACAACGTCTATATCACCGCCGACAAGCAGAAGAACGGCA
TCAAGGCCAACTTCAAGATCCGCCACAACATCGAGGACGGCAGCGTGCAGCTCGCCGACCACTACCAGCA
GAACACCCCCATCGGCGACGGCCCCGTGCTGCTGCCCGACAACCACTACCTGAGCACCCAGTCCGCCCTG
AGCAAAGACCCCAACGAGAAGCGCGATCACATGGTCCTGCTGGAGTTCGTGACCGCCGCCGGGATCACTC
TCGGCATGGACGAGCTGTACAAGAGTGCTGGTGGTGGAGTGCAGGTGGAAACCATCTCCCCAGGAGACGG
GCGCACCTTCCCCAAGCGCGGCCAGACCTGCGTGGTGCACTACACCGGGATGCTTGAAGATGGAAAGAAA
TTTGATTCCTCCCGGGACAGAAACAAGCCCTTTAAGTTTATGCTAGGCAAGCAGGAGGTGATCCGAGGCT
GGGAAGAAGGGGTTGCCCAGATGAGTGTGGGTCAGAGAGCCAAACTGACTATATCTCCAGATTATGCCTA
TGGTGCCACTGGGCACCCAGGCATCATCCCACCACATGCCACTCTCGTCTTCGATGTGGAGCTTCTAAAA
CTGGAAAGTGCTGGTGGTAGTGCTGGTGGTAGTGCTGGTGGTAGTGCTGGTGGTAGTGCTGGTGGTCCTC
GAGCTCAAGCTTCGAATTCAGGATCAGGAGAGGGATCAACCAAGATGAGAAGAGTGGCTACTCTGGTGGA
CCTTGGAACCGGAGGATCAGAGCTCTGACTGCAGGNANCCACCGNTNNNNNNNNNNN
