>Addgene plasmid #61526 | CF-AIP | addgene partial sequence | sequence record 101128 | CMV-F 5'-CGCAAATGGGCGGTAGGCGTG-3'
GTCAGATCCGCTAGCGCTACCGGTCGCCACCATGGTGAGCAAGGGCGAGGAGCTGTTCACCGGGGTGGTG
CCCATCCTGGTCGAGCTGGACGGCGACGTAAACGGCCACAAGTTCAGCGTGTCCGGCGAGGGCGAGGGCG
ATGCCACCTACGGCAAGCTGACCCTGAAGTTCATCTGCACCACCGGCAAGCTGCCCGTGCCCTGGCCCAC
CCTCGTGACCACCCTGACCTGGGGCGTGCAGTGCTTCAGCCGCTACCCCGACCACATGAAGCAGCACGAC
TTCTTCAAGTCCGCCATGCCCGAAGGCTACGTCCAGGAGCGCACCATCTTCTTCAAGGACGACGGCAACT
ACAAGACCCGCGCCGAGGTGAAGTTCGAGGGCGACACCCTGGTGAACCGCATCGAGCTGAAGGGCATCGA
CTTCAAGGAGGACGGCAACATCCTGGGGCACAAGCTGGAGTACAACTACATCAGCCACAACGTCTATATC
ACCGCCGACAAGCAGAAGAACGGCATCAAGGCCAACTTCAAGATCCGCCACAACATCGAGGACGGCAGCG
TGCAGCTCGCCGACCACTACCAGCAGAACACCCCCATCGGCGACGGCCCCGTGCTGCTGCCCGACAACCA
CTACCTGAGCACCCAGTCCGCCCTGAGCAAAGACCCCAACGAGAAGCGCGATCACATGGTCCTGCTGGAG
TTCGTGACCGCCGCCGGGATCACTCTCGGCATGGACGAGCTGTACAAGAGTGCTGGTGGTGGAGTGCAGG
TGGAAACCATCT
