>Addgene plasmid #61526 | CF-AIP | addgene partial sequence | sequence record 101129 | SV40pA-R 5'-GAAATTTGTGATGCTATTGC-3'
ATCGGCGACGGCCCCGTGCTGCTGCCCGACAACCACTACCTGAGCACCCAGTCCGCCCTGAGCAAAGACC
CCAACGAGAAGCGCGATCACATGGTCCTGCTGGAGTTCGTGACCGCCGCCGGGATCACTCTCGGCATGGA
CGAGCTGTACAAGAGTGCTGGTGGTGGAGTGCAGGTGGAAACCATCTCCCCAGGAGACGGGCGCACCTTC
CCCAAGCGCGGCCAGACCTGCGTGGTGCACTACACCGGGATGCTTGAAGATGGAAAGAAATTTGATTCCT
CCCGGGACAGAAACAAGCCCTTTAAGTTTATGCTAGGCAAGCAGGAGGTGATCCGAGGCTGGGAAGAAGG
GGTTGCCCAGATGAGTGTGGGTCAGAGAGCCAAACTGACTATATCTCCAGATTATGCCTATGGTGCCACT
GGGCACCCAGGCATCATCCCACCACATGCCACTCTCGTCTTCGATGTGGAGCTTCTAAAACTGGAAAGTG
CTGGTGGTAGTGCTGGTGGTAGTGCTGGTGGTAGTGCTGGTGGTAGTGCTGGTGGTCCTCGAGCTCAAGC
TTCGAATTCAGGATCAGGAGAGGGATCAACCAAGATGAGAAGAGTGGCTACTCTGGTGGACCTTGGAACC
GGAGGATCAGAGCTCTGACTGCAGG
