>Addgene plasmid #61526 | CF-AIP | addgene partial sequence | sequence record 101130 | EGFP-C 5'-CATGGTCCTGCTGGAGTTCGTG-3'
GAGTGCTGGTGGTGGAGTGCAGGTGGAAACCATCTCCCCAGGAGACGGGCGCACCTTCCCCAAGCGCGGC
CAGACCTGCGTGGTGCACTACACCGGGATGCTTGAAGATGGAAAGAAATTTGATTCCTCCCGGGACAGAA
ACAAGCCCTTTAAGTTTATGCTAGGCAAGCAGGAGGTGATCCGAGGCTGGGAAGAAGGGGTTGCCCAGAT
GAGTGTGGGTCAGAGAGCCAAACTGACTATATCTCCAGATTATGCCTATGGTGCCACTGGGCACCCAGGC
ATCATCCCACCACATGCCACTCTCGTCTTCGATGTGGAGCTTCTAAAACTGGAAAGTGCTGGTGGTAGTG
CTGGTGGTAGTGCTGGTGGTAGTGCTGGTGGTAGTGCTGGTGGTCCTCGAGCTCAAGCTTCGAATTCAGG
ATCAGGAGAGGGATCAACCAAGATGAGAAGAGTGGCTACTCTGGTGGACCTTGGAACCGGAGGATCAGAG
CTCTGACTGCAGG
